Addgene plasmid #99770: GRSF1-4
Purpose: Expresses S. meditearranea GRSF1-4
Depositing lab: Phillip Newmark. Depositing organization: University of Illinois at Urbana-Champaign. Publication: A premeiotic function for boule in the planarian Schmidtea mediterranea. Iyer H, Issigonis M, Sharma PP, Extavour CG, Newmark PA. Proc Natl Acad Sci U S A. 2016 Jun 21;113(25):E3509-18. doi: 10.1073/pnas.1521341113. Epub 2016 Jun 2. PubMed 27330085.
Backbone
  Vector backbone: pJC53.2
  Vector type: Bacterial Expression
Growth in bacteria
  Bacterial resistance: Kanamycin, 50 μg/mL
  Growth temperature: 37°C
  Growth strain: DH5alpha
  Copy number: Unknown
Gene/Insert
  Gene/Insert name: GRSF1-4
  Cloning method: Restriction Enzyme; 5′ cloning site unknown (unknown if destroyed); 3′ cloning site unknown (unknown if destroyed)
Terms and licenses: Academic/Nonprofit Terms; Industry Terms: Not Available to Industry
Depositor comments: Addgene Note: These plasmids were generated for in vitro transcription and may not be suitable for overexpression studies. The inserts were amplified from cDNA and may differ from NCBI reference sequences.
How to cite: GRSF1-4 was a gift from Phillip Newmark (Addgene plasmid # 99770 ; http://n2t.net/addgene:99770 ; RRID:Addgene_99770)
