[The description below was written by a language model from this plasmid's Addgene catalogue record and pLannotate feature annotations shown in this document.]
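Description:
GRSF1-4 is a small (about 3.7 kb) bacterial plasmid built on the pJC53.2 backbone that carries a cDNA-derived fragment of the GRSF1-4 gene from the planarian Schmidtea mediterranea. It replicates in E. coli from a high-copy ColE1/pUC-type origin and is selected with kanamycin through a neo (nptII) gene. The feature table also shows an intact β-lactamase (AmpR) coding sequence next to it, along with short remnants of a Tn5 transposase gene and an M13 origin, which are likely leftovers from how the backbone was assembled rather than functional parts.

The insert itself is not annotated. By position it lies in the roughly 500 bp interval between two converging sets of phage promoters: T7 and T3 reading in from one side, and T7 and SP6 reading in from the other. T7 terminators sit outside each promoter cluster, so transcripts initiated at either T7 promoter cross the insert and stop on the far side. This arrangement allows strand-specific RNA to be made with T3 or SP6 polymerase, for example sense or antisense riboprobes. T7 polymerase alone transcribes both strands, yielding complementary RNAs that can anneal into double-stranded RNA.

Although the plasmid is catalogued as a bacterial expression vector, the depositor notes state that it was made for in vitro transcription and may not suit overexpression. They also note that the insert may differ from reference sequences because it was amplified from cDNA. The cloning sites are not recorded. The associated study concerns germ cell development in planarians, which fits use of the plasmid as a template for in situ hybridisation probes or RNAi reagents, though the record does not say this explicitly.
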