Features (pLannotate 1.2.2; 12 found; start..end, strand, type, name):
      1..48      -  terminator     T7 terminator: transcription terminator for bacteriophage T7 RNA polymerase
     62..80      +  promoter       T7 promoter: promoter for bacteriophage T7 RNA polymerase
     84..102     +  promoter       T3 promoter: promoter for bacteriophage T3 RNA polymerase
    619..637     -  promoter       SP6 promoter: promoter for bacteriophage SP6 RNA polymerase
    641..659     -  promoter       T7 promoter: promoter for bacteriophage T7 RNA polymerase
    673..720     +  terminator     T7 terminator: transcription terminator for bacteriophage T7 RNA polymerase
    903..1491    -  rep_origin     ori: high-copy-number ColE1/pMB1/pBR322/pUC origin of replication
   1662..2522    -  CDS            AmpR: β-lactamase; bla; confers resistance to ampicillin, carbenicillin, and related antibiotics
   2523..2539    -  promoter       AmpR promoter (fragment): bla
   2543..3334    -  CDS            neo: KKA2_KLEPN - Also known as kan, nptII. Experimental evidence at protein level: Swiss-Prot protein existence level 1. Resistance to kanamycin, neomycin, paromomycin, ribostamycin, butirosin and gentamicin B. From Klebsiella pneumoniae.
   3366..3665    -  CDS            tnpA (fragment): TN5P_ECOLX - Also known as tnp. Experimental evidence at protein level: Swiss-Prot protein existence level 1. Mediates transposition of transposon Tn5 by a 'cut and paste' mechanism. First, the monomeric transposase binds the 19 bp inverted DNA repeats flanking the transposon. Then, dimerization of the DNA- bound transposase creates a synaptic DNA complex. After nicking of the first DNA strand, excision of the transposon proceeds through a series of intermediates. The transposase then mediates the insertion of the transposon at a new site by strand transfer. The activity of the wild- type tran
   3668..3734    -  rep_origin     M13 ori (fragment): M13 bacteriophage origin of replication; arrow indicates direction of (+) strand synthesis
>Addgene plasmid #99770 | GRSF1-4 | addgene full sequence | sequence record 194139 | Addgene NGS Result
CAAAAAACCCCTCAAGACCCGTTTAGAGGCCCCAAGGGGTTATGCTAGGCGCGCCGGATCCTAATACGAC
TCACTATAGGGAGAATTAACCCTCACTAAAGGGAGACCTTGAGAAAGGCCACGAAGAGAAAGATCAAGAA
GCCAAGTTCATGAGCGAATTAACGAAAATTATGTATTGAGGCTTAAAGGATTACCATATAATGCATCAAA
GACAGATATTAAAGAATTCTTTCAAGGACTGAAAATTTTGCCGGATGGAATGAGTATTCTCGTTGATCAT
AATGGAAGGGCGCTAGGAGATGCTTTTGTTCAATTTGCAACGTACCATGATGCAAAACTTGCCAAGGAAC
GGAATGGAAATAAAATTGCTCACAGGTACATTGAAGTATTTGATAGTAATATTGAAGAAGCCAATAATGA
AATTCGTCGACAAATGGAGTTTAATGAAATGCATGTGAAAAGGTTTGAAAAATCTCCGCCACCATCAAGA
GGACCTAGGTCCATGGATGACGGAATACCTTATCCTGATTCACAGAGATTTTACGGTAGAATTCCAGTAA
TTGTCAATATGAAAGGAGTTTCAATAAGTACACGCCCAGATGATGTTTTAAGGTCACTTCTATAGTGTCA
CCTAAATCTCCCTATAGTGAGTCGTATTAGGATCCGGCGCGCCTAGCATAACCCCTTGGGGCCTCTAAAC
GGGTCTTGAGGGGTTTTTTGACGCGTGCTTCCTCGCTCACTGACTCGCTGCGCTCGGTCGTTCGGCTGCG
GCGAGCGGTATCAGCTCACTCAAAGGCGGTAATACGGTTATCCACAGAATCAGGGGATAACGCAGGAAAG
AACATGTGAGCAAAAGGCCAGCAAAAGGCCAGGAACCGTAAAAAGGCCGCGTTGCTGGCGTTTTTCCATA
GGCTCCGCCCCCCTGACGAGCATCACAAAAATCGACGCTCAAGTCAGAGGTGGCGAAACCCGACAGGACT
ATAAAGATACCAGGCGTTTCCCCCTGGAAGCTCCCTCGTGCGCTCTCCTGTTCCGACCCTGCCGCTTACC
GGATACCTGTCCGCCTTTCTCCCTTCGGGAAGCGTGGCGCTTTCTCATAGCTCACGCTGTAGGTATCTCA
GTTCGGTGTAGGTCGTTCGCTCCAAGCTGGGCTGTGTGCACGAACCCCCCGTTCAGCCCGACCGCTGCGC
CTTATCCGGTAACTATCGTCTTGAGTCCAACCCGGTAAGACACGACTTATCGCCACTGGCAGCAGCCACT
GGTAACAGGATTAGCAGAGCGAGGTATGTAGGCGGTGCTACAGAGTTCTTGAAGTGGTGGCCTAACTACG
GCTACACTAGAAGAACAGTATTTGGTATCTGCGCTCTGCTGAAGCCAGTTACCTTCGGAAAAAGAGTTGG
TAGCTCTTGATCCGGCAAACAAACCACCGCTGGTAGCGGTGGTTTTTTTGTTTGCAAGCAGCAGATTACG
CGCAGAAAAAAAGGATCTCAAGAAGATCCTTTGATCTTTTCTACGGGGTCTGACGCTCAGTGGAACGAAA
ACTCACGTTAAGGGATTTTGGTCATGAGATTATCAAAAAGGATCTTCACCTAGATCCTTTTAAATTAAAA
ATGAAGTTTTAAATCAATCTAAAGTATATATGAGTAAACTTGGTCTGACAGTTACCAATGCTTAATCAGT
GAGGCACCTATCTCAGCGATCTGTCTATTTCGTTCATCCATAGTTGCCTGGCTCCCCGTCGTGTAGATAA
CTACGATACGGGAGGGCTTACCATCTGGCCCCAGTGCTGCAATGATACCGCGAGACCCACGCTCACCGGC
TCCAGATTTATCAGCAATAAACCAGCCAGCCGGAAGGGCCGAGCGCAGAAGTGGTCCTGCAACTTTATCC
GCCTCCATCCAGTCTATTAATTGTTGCCGGGAAGCTAGAGTAAGTAGTTCGCCAGTTAATAGTTTGCGCA
ACGTTGTTGCCATTGCTACAGGCATCGTGGTGTCACGCTCGTCGTTTGGTATGGCTTCATTCAGCTCCGG
TTCCCAACGATCAAGGCGAGTTACATGATCCCCCATGTTGTGCAAAAAAGCGGTTAGCTCCTTCGGTCCT
CCGATCGTTGTCAGAAGTAAGTTGGCCGCAGTGTTATCACTCATGGTTATGGCAGCACTGCATAATTCTC
TTACTGTCATGCCATCCGTAAGATGCTTTTCTGTGACTGGTGAGTACTCAACCAAGTCATTCTGAGAATA
GTGTATGCGGCGACCGAGTTGCTCTTGCCCGGCGTCAATACGGGATAATACCGCGCCACATAGCAGAACT
TTAAAAGTGCTCATCATTGGAAAACGTTCTTCGGGGCGAAAACTCTCAAGGATCTTACCGCTGTTGAGAT
CCAGTTCGATGTAACCCACTCGTGCACCCAACTGATCTTCAGCATCTTTTACTTTCACCAGCGTTTCTGG
GTGAGCAAAAACAGGAAGGCAAAATGCCGCAAAAAAGGGAATAAGGGCGACACGGAAATGTTGAATACTC
ATACTCTTCCTTTTTCAATTCAGAAGAACTCGTCAAGAAGGCGATAGAAGGCGATGCGCTGCGAATCGGG
AGCGGCGATACCGTAAAGCACGAGGAAGCGGTCAGCCCATTCGCCGCCAAGCTCTTCAGCAATATCACGG
GTAGCCAACGCTATGTCCTGATAGCGGTCCGCCACACCCAGCCGGCCACAGTCGATGAATCCAGAAAAGC
GGCCATTTTCCACCATGATATTCGGCAAGCAGGCATCGCCATGGGTCACGACGAGATCCTCGCCGTCGGG
CATGCGCGCCTTGAGCCTGGCGAACAGTTCGGCTGGCGCGAGCCCCTGATGCTCTTCGTCCAGATCATCC
TGATCGACAAGACCGGCTTCCATCCGAGTACGTGCTCGCTCGATGCGATGTTTCGCTTGGTGGTCGAATG
GGCAGGTAGCCGGATCAAGCGTATGCAGCCGCCGCATTGCATCAGCCATGATGGATACTTTCTCGGCAGG
AGCAAGGTGGGATGACAGGAGATCCTGCCCCGGCACTTCGCCCAATAGCAGCCAGTCCCTTCCCGCTTCA
GTGACAACGTCGAGCACAGCTGCGCAAGGAACGCCCGTCGTGGCCAGCCACGATAGCCGCGCTGCCTCGT
CCTGCAGTTCATTCAGGGCACCGGACAGGTCGGTCTTGACAAAAAGAACCGGGCGCCCCTGCGCTGACAG
CCGGAACACGGCGGCATCAGAGCAGCCGATTGTCTGTTGTGCCCAGTCATAGCCGAATAGCCTCTCCACC
CAAGCGGCCGGAGAACCTGCGTGCAATCCATCTTGTTCAATCATGCGAAACGATCCTCATCCTGTCTCTT
GATCAGATCTTGATCCCCTGCGCCATCAGATCATTGGCGGCAAGAAAGCCATCCAGTTTACTTTGCAGGG
CTTCCCAACCTTACCAGAGGGCGCCCCAGCTGGCAATTCCGGTTCGCTTGCTGTCCATAAAACCGCCCAG
TCTAGCTATCGCCATGTAAGCCCACTGCAAGCTACCTGCTTTCTCTTTGCGCTTGCGTTTTCCCTTGTCC
AGATAGCCCAGTAGCTGACATTCATCCGGGGTCAGCACCGTTTCTGCGGACTGGCTTTCTACGTGTTCCG
CTTCCTTTAGCAGCCCTTGCGCCCTGAATTTTGTTAAAATTCGCGTTAAATTTTTGTTAAATCAGCTCAT
TTTTTAACCAATAGGCCGAAATCGACGCGT
